Addgene plasmid #133658: ZJOM70
Purpose: Integration of ERG6-mCherry as an additional copy in genome, use auxotrophic marker TRP1(Kluyveromyces lactis). Marker for yeast lipid droplet.
Depositing lab: Zhiping Xie. Depositing organization: Shanghai Jiao Tong University. Publication: A Validated Set of Fluorescent-Protein-Based Markers for Major Organelles in Yeast (Saccharomyces cerevisiae). Zhu J, Zhang ZT, Tang SW, Zhao BS, Li H, Song JZ, Li D, Xie Z. MBio. 2019 Sep 3;10(5). pii: mBio.01691-19. doi: 10.1128/mBio.01691-19. PubMed 31481383.
Backbone
  Vector backbone: Clhn-mCherry-Trp
  Vector type: Yeast Expression
Growth in bacteria
  Bacterial resistance: Ampicillin, 100 μg/mL
  Growth temperature: 37°C
  Growth strain: DH5alpha
  Copy number: Unknown
Gene/Insert
  Gene/Insert name: p1k-ERG6-mCherry
  Species: S. cerevisiae (budding yeast)
  Insert size (bp): 2200
  Entrez Gene: ERG6 (a.k.a. YML008C, ISE1, LIS1, SED6, VID1)
  Tag / fusion protein: mCherry (C terminal on insert)
  Cloning method: Gibson Cloning
Terms and licenses: Academic/Nonprofit Terms; Industry Terms: Not Available to Industry
How to cite: ZJOM70 was a gift from Zhiping Xie (Addgene plasmid # 133658 ; http://n2t.net/addgene:133658 ; RRID:Addgene_133658)
