[The description below was written by a language model from this plasmid's Addgene catalogue record and pLannotate feature annotations shown in this document.]
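Description:
ZJOM70 is a yeast integrating plasmid built on the Clhn-mCherry-Trp backbone and designed to place an additional copy of ERG6-mCherry in the Saccharomyces cerevisiae genome, where the fusion serves as a fluorescent marker for lipid droplets. It is propagated in E. coli through a high-copy ColE1/pUC-type origin and selected with ampicillin via the β-lactamase gene. The feature table shows no yeast replication origin or centromere, consistent with a plasmid that must integrate to be maintained. Residual fragments of lacI, rop and bom, along with flanking T7 and SP6 promoters, are carry-over from the parental cloning vector.

The payload is the full ERG6 coding sequence, encoding the sterol C-24 methyltransferase that converts zymosterol to fecosterol, fused at its C terminus to mCherry and followed by the ADH1 transcription terminator. About 1 kb of sequence lies upstream of ERG6 and contains annotated fragments of neighbouring yeast genes (a piece of YAP1 and a small adjacent open reading frame). Together with the "p1k" label in the insert name, this suggests that expression is driven by roughly 1 kb of native ERG6 upstream sequence, although the record does not define the promoter explicitly. This homologous region may also direct integration, but the intended target site and linearisation strategy are not stated.

Selection in yeast relies on the Kluyveromyces lactis TRP1 gene, which complements trp1 auxotrophy while having limited homology to the S. cerevisiae locus. The marker is flanked by two loxP sites in the same orientation, so Cre recombinase can excise it after integration and allow the marker to be reused. The plasmid belongs to a validated set of fluorescent-protein organelle markers for live-cell imaging and colocalisation studies in budding yeast.
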