Features (pLannotate 1.2.2; 16 found; start..end, strand, type, name):
     24..167     -  CDS            YAP1 (fragment): AP1_YEAST - Also known as PAR1 From Saccharomyces cerevisiae (strain ATCC 204508 / S288c) (Baker's yeast).
    743..850     +  CDS            YM007_YEAST: Experimental evidence at protein level: Swiss-Prot protein existence level 1. From Saccharomyces cerevisiae (strain ATCC 204508 / S288c) (Baker's yeast).
   1025..2173    +  CDS            ERG6: ERG6_YEAST - Also known as ISE1, LIS1, SED6. Experimental evidence at protein level: Swiss-Prot protein existence level 1. Catalyzes the methyl transfer from S-adenosyl-methionine to the C-24 of zymosterol to form fecosterol. From Saccharomyces cerevisiae (strain ATCC 204508 / S288c) (Baker's yeast).
   2225..2935    +  CDS            mCherry: monomeric derivative of DsRed fluorescent protein (Shaner et al., 2004) mammalian codon-optimized
   2965..3152    +  terminator     ADH1 terminator: S. cerevisiae ADH1; transcription terminator for the S. cerevisiae alcohol dehydrogenase 1 (ADH1) gene
   3204..3237    -  protein_bind   loxP: Cre-mediated recombination occurs in the 8-bp core sequence (GCATACAT). Cre recombinase
   3333..3962    -  CDS            TRP1: TRPF_KLULA - Protein inferred from homology: Swiss-Prot protein existence level 3. From Kluyveromyces lactis (strain ATCC 8585 / CBS 2359 / DSM 70799 / NBRC 1267 / NRRL Y-1140 / WM37) (Yeast) (Candida sphaerica).
   4240..4273    -  protein_bind   loxP: Cre-mediated recombination occurs in the 8-bp core sequence (GCATACAT). Cre recombinase
   4327..4345    -  promoter       T7 promoter: promoter for bacteriophage T7 RNA polymerase
   4367..4420    -  CDS            lacI (fragment): lac repressor; lacI; The lac repressor binds to the lac operator to inhibit transcription in E. coli. This inhibition can be relieved by adding lactose or isopropyl-β-D-thiogalactopyranoside (IPTG).
   4603..5191    -  rep_origin     ori: high-copy-number ColE1/pMB1/pBR322/pUC origin of replication
   5362..6222    -  CDS            AmpR: β-lactamase; bla; confers resistance to ampicillin, carbenicillin, and related antibiotics
   6223..6327    -  promoter       AmpR promoter: bla
   6422..6457    +  CDS            rop (fragment): Rop protein, which maintains plasmids at low copy number; rop
   6559..6610    +  misc_feature   bom (fragment): basis of mobility region from pBR322
   6673..6       +  promoter       SP6 promoter (across the origin): promoter for bacteriophage SP6 RNA polymerase
>Addgene plasmid #133658 | ZJOM70 | addgene full sequence | sequence record 269552 | Addgene NGS Result
TATAGAACGCGGCCGCCAGCTGAATGCTCGCTATCCTCGCCATCACGTGTACCAGTACGTCTATGTTCAT
TTTCTATTTCATCGTGACGAGATTTTGAACCCTCAAACTCCGCTAATGAACCCGGAGAAACGACATCCAG
CGACCTCTTGGCGGTAGACACACTCATGGTTTAAGAAACAACTTTTCCTTCTTTAAACGTTTTGGGTGGC
AAAAAACTTCCCTTAAACAAACTAAAAATGGCTCGTGTTCATGCACAAGTCAACCAGGGGCTCAGGAAAA
AAAGCTAAACACCAATCCTATATATAACGTAAAGGTACTGTGCTTAATCGGTAAACGGAAGACTATTAAG
CAAATGTATCTCTTAAGACCTTACGCATCCATCAGTTGCCACCCTCCTACTCTTCATCGGAGGGTTTCCG
GTTCCCATGACAAAGACGGCGCTTTGGCGGGGCCCAAATTGTTACCCGCACCCAGAAAAAGAAAAGAGTA
ACCTAGGTCAAATCAACCAAACAGCTAGGGCTGGTTACTATTTTTGAAAAGATGCAACAGGGTAAGATCA
GCAAAATTTAGGGCCGAACAAAGCCCCGATCTTCGTATATGGTACCTCGTTCCCGTACTTATTTTCAATT
TTTGGCGTCGTTTACTGCCGTTTCCGATAAATACAAAAAAGTTTTCGAGAAGCGAGAGTAAGTGAGGAGC
AGACAATGTATTATTCACTGTAAACTGCTCCACTTCGTCTCAATGGTACACTTCATTTTTATCGCCTTAC
GAAGCATGCGTTTTATGCGAAGATTGGTGAGAAACCTCCAATACTTGCTGTTGCCGATAACTTCTTCATT
GCTTTTTATATAGTTCGGGTGTTTTCTCCTATCCTCTGCTGCTCTCTTTTTCTTTCCATTCGTCTTTGTA
ATTTATAAGCTGTTAATTTTCATTCAAGTTTCCCTTATCTGTTTTACTTTCGATTTAAGTTTTACATAAT
TTAAAAAAACAAGAATAAAATAATAATATAGTAGGCAGCATAAGATGAGTGAAACAGAATTGAGAAAAAG
ACAGGCCCAATTCACTAGGGAGTTACATGGTGATGATATTGGTAAAAAGACAGGTTTGAGTGCATTGATG
TCGAAGAACAACTCTGCCCAAAAGGAAGCCGTTCAGAAGTACTTGAGAAATTGGGATGGTAGAACCGATA
AAGATGCCGAAGAACGTCGTCTTGAGGATTATAATGAAGCCACACATTCCTACTATAACGTCGTTACAGA
TTTCTATGAATATGGTTGGGGTTCCTCTTTCCATTTCAGCAGATTTTATAAAGGTGAGAGTTTCGCTGCC
TCGATAGCAAGACATGAACATTATTTAGCTTACAAGGCTGGTATTCAAAGAGGCGATTTAGTTCTCGACG
TTGGTTGTGGTGTTGGGGGCCCAGCAAGAGAGATTGCAAGATTTACCGGTTGTAACGTCATCGGTCTAAA
CAATAACGATTACCAAATTGCCAAGGCAAAATATTACGCTAAAAAATACAATTTGAGTGACCAAATGGAC
TTTGTAAAGGGTGATTTCATGAAAATGGATTTCGAAGAAAACACTTTCGACAAAGTTTATGCAATTGAGG
CCACATGTCACGCTCCAAAATTAGAAGGTGTATACAGCGAAATCTACAAGGTTTTGAAACCGGGTGGTAC
CTTTGCTGTTTACGAATGGGTAATGACTGATAAATATGACGAAAACAATCCTGAACATAGAAAGATCGCT
TATGAAATTGAACTAGGTGATGGTATCCCAAAGATGTTCCATGTCGACGTGGCTAGGAAAGCATTGAAGA
ACTGTGGTTTCGAAGTCCTCGTTAGCGAAGACCTGGCGGACAATGATGATGAAATCCCTTGGTATTACCC
ATTAACTGGTGAGTGGAAGTACGTTCAAAACTTAGCTAATTTGGCCACATTTTTCAGAACTTCTTACTTG
GGTAGACAATTTACTACAGCAATGGTTACTGTAATGGAAAAATTAGGTCTAGCCCCAGAAGGTTCCAAGG
AAGTTACTGCTGCTCTAGAAAATGCTGCGGTTGGTTTAGTTGCCGGTGGTAAGTCCAAGTTATTCACTCC
AATGATGCTTTTCGTCGCTAGGAAGCCAGAAAACGCCGAAACCCCCTCCCAAACTTCCCAAGAAGCAACT
CAAGCTTCGTACGCTGCAGGTCGTGGGATTCCTGGGTTAATTAACATCGCTAGCATGGTGAGCAAGGGCG
AGGAGGATAACATGGCCATCATCAAGGAGTTCATGCGCTTCAAGGTGCACATGGAGGGCTCCGTGAACGG
CCACGAGTTCGAGATCGAGGGCGAGGGCGAGGGCCGCCCCTACGAGGGCACCCAGACCGCCAAGCTGAAG
GTGACCAAGGGTGGCCCCCTGCCCTTCGCCTGGGACATCCTGTCCCCTCAGTTCATGTACGGCTCCAAGG
CCTACGTGAAGCACCCCGCCGACATCCCCGACTACTTGAAGCTGTCCTTCCCCGAGGGCTTCAAGTGGGA
GCGCGTGATGAACTTCGAGGACGGCGGCGTGGTGACCGTGACCCAGGACTCCTCCCTGCAGGACGGCGAG
TTCATCTACAAGGTGAAGCTGCGCGGCACCAACTTCCCCTCCGACGGCCCCGTAATGCAGAAGAAGACCA
TGGGCTGGGAGGCCTCCTCCGAGCGGATGTACCCCGAGGACGGCGCCCTGAAGGGCGAGATCAAGCAGAG
GCTGAAGCTGAAGGACGGCGGCCACTACGACGCTGAGGTCAAGACCACCTACAAGGCCAAGAAGCCCGTG
CAGCTGCCCGGCGCCTACAACGTCAACATCAAGTTGGACATCACCTCCCACAACGAGGACTACACCATCG
TGGAACAGTACGAACGCGCCGAGGGCCGCCACTCCACCGGCGGCATGGACGAGCTGTACAAGTAGCCTAG
GTGAGGCGCGCCACTTCTAAATAAGCGAATTTCTTATGATTTATGATTTTTATTATTAAATAAGTTATAA
AAAAAATAAGTGTATACAAATTTTAAAGTGACTCTTAGGTTTTAAAACGAAAATTCTTATTCTTGAGTAA
CTCTTTCCTGTAGGTCAGGTTGCTTTCTCAGGTATAGTATGAGGTCGCTCTTATTGACCACACCTCTACC
GGCAGATCCGCTAGGGATAACAGGGTAATATCTGCAGGTCGACAACCCTTAATATAACTTCGTATAATGT
ATGCTATACGAAGTTATTAGGTCTAGAGCGGCCGCGGAACGATCATTCACTATATATATATCAATTTATA
TATACGTATGTGTAATTGAAGAAAGATACGTTTTTTCCTCTATTGAGAGGCCTGCTGGATGAATAGCTTT
ACCTTTTCTAAATCCTTGATACCATCAGTCTCTACTCCTCCACTTACATCGACACCGATCGCATTTGGTA
ACATATTAATGGCAACAGAAACGTTATCAGGATTCAATCCACCAGCGATAATGAATTTTATCTCGGGATG
ACTTGCAGACCAACTGGAAATTGCACTCCAATTCAATTTCTCACCAGTGCCACCTTCACCAGAATCGAAC
AACGTCAGCACATTGTCTACGTGTTCATACAGGTCCAGTAGTAATTCACAATCCTGTGGGAACTGGAACC
TCTTAATGATTGGAATTGAAGATGGGATCAAAGATCTGTATTCTTTAATATCTTCATCTCCATGTAATTG
TATCACATCTAGATTATATTCGTGGTACAGTTGAAGGACATCATCAACGGACTGATTTCTAAACACCCCG
ACTAGTTTAGTACCTTTCACGTTCTCTTGTTGGTGAACTGCAGTTGAAATACCTTTCGCAACAGATGAGT
CAATGGTTCTTTTCCTACCGGGAACACAAATGATACCTAAGTAATCAGCACCATCATCCACAGCAGTCTT
TGCAGCTTCAACGGTTTGCAAACCACACACTTTAACGAGCATCACAGTAGATTTCGCAAGAGGGTAGCTC
GCTCAGAGTACCCAAGTAAATGATTAGTAAACTGATGTTTGATAGTTCAATTTTTCAATGAAATAACCTT
ATATTAAAATTGATATTACTATTATACAAAAATAAAGAATAAAGGATTTGAGTTTATACATAAAATACCA
TTATTATTTGTTCAGTGAGAGATACTGGGGTATATGGGATGTGTGTAGTGATACCATGCAATCATGTATC
AAACATGGGCCCGGTACCGAGCTCTCGAGAACCCTTAATATAACTTCGTATAATGTATGCTATACGAAGT
TATTAGGTGATATCAGATCCACTAGTGGCCTATGCGGCCGCGGATCTGCCGGTCTCCCTATAGTGAGTCG
TATTAATTTCGATAAGCCAGGTTAACCTGCATTAATGAATCGGCCAACGCGCGGGGAGAGGCGGTTTGCG
TATTGGGCGCTCTTCCGCTTCCTCGCTCACTGACTCGCTGCGCTCGGTCGTTCGGCTGCGGCGAGCGGTA
TCAGCTCACTCAAAGGCGGTAATACGGTTATCCACAGAATCAGGGGATAACGCAGGAAAGAACATGTGAG
CAAAAGGCCAGCAAAAGGCCAGGAACCGTAAAAAGGCCGCGTTGCTGGCGTTTTTCCATAGGCTCCGCCC
CCCTGACGAGCATCACAAAAATCGACGCTCAAGTCAGAGGTGGCGAAACCCGACAGGACTATAAAGATAC
CAGGCGTTTCCCCCTGGAAGCTCCCTCGTGCGCTCTCCTGTTCCGACCCTGCCGCTTACCGGATACCTGT
CCGCCTTTCTCCCTTCGGGAAGCGTGGCGCTTTCTCATAGCTCACGCTGTAGGTATCTCAGTTCGGTGTA
GGTCGTTCGCTCCAAGCTGGGCTGTGTGCACGAACCCCCCGTTCAGCCCGACCGCTGCGCCTTATCCGGT
AACTATCGTCTTGAGTCCAACCCGGTAAGACACGACTTATCGCCACTGGCAGCAGCCACTGGTAACAGGA
TTAGCAGAGCGAGGTATGTAGGCGGTGCTACAGAGTTCTTGAAGTGGTGGCCTAACTACGGCTACACTAG
AAGAACAGTATTTGGTATCTGCGCTCTGCTGAAGCCAGTTACCTTCGGAAAAAGAGTTGGTAGCTCTTGA
TCCGGCAAACAAACCACCGCTGGTAGCGGTGGTTTTTTTGTTTGCAAGCAGCAGATTACGCGCAGAAAAA
AAGGATCTCAAGAAGATCCTTTGATCTTTTCTACGGGGTCTGACGCTCAGTGGAACGAAAACTCACGTTA
AGGGATTTTGGTCATGAGATTATCAAAAAGGATCTTCACCTAGATCCTTTTAAATTAAAAATGAAGTTTT
AAATCAATCTAAAGTATATATGAGTAAACTTGGTCTGACAGTTACCAATGCTTAATCAGTGAGGCACCTA
TCTCAGCGATCTGTCTATTTCGTTCATCCATAGTTGCCTGACTCCCCGTCGTGTAGATAACTACGATACG
GGAGGGCTTACCATCTGGCCCCAGTGCTGCAATGATACCGCGAGACCCACGCTCACCGGCTCCAGATTTA
TCAGCAATAAACCAGCCAGCCGGAAGGGCCGAGCGCAGAAGTGGTCCTGCAACTTTATCCGCCTCCATCC
AGTCTATTAATTGTTGCCGGGAAGCTAGAGTAAGTAGTTCGCCAGTTAATAGTTTGCGCAACGTTGTTGC
CATTGCTACAGGCATCGTGGTGTCACGCTCGTCGTTTGGTATGGCTTCATTCAGCTCCGGTTCCCAACGA
TCAAGGCGAGTTACATGATCCCCCATGTTGTGCAAAAAAGCGGTTAGCTCCTTCGGTCCTCCGATCGTTG
TCAGAAGTAAGTTGGCCGCAGTGTTATCACTCATGGTTATGGCAGCACTGCATAATTCTCTTACTGTCAT
GCCATCCGTAAGATGCTTTTCTGTGACTGGTGAGTACTCAACCAAGTCATTCTGAGAATAGTGTATGCGG
CGACCGAGTTGCTCTTGCCCGGCGTCAATACGGGATAATACCGCGCCACATAGCAGAACTTTAAAAGTGC
TCATCATTGGAAAACGTTCTTCGGGGCGAAAACTCTCAAGGATCTTACCGCTGTTGAGATCCAGTTCGAT
GTAACCCACTCGTGCACCCAACTGATCTTCAGCATCTTTTACTTTCACCAGCGTTTCTGGGTGAGCAAAA
ACAGGAAGGCAAAATGCCGCAAAAAAGGGAATAAGGGCGACACGGAAATGTTGAATACTCATACTCTTCC
TTTTTCAATATTATTGAAGCATTTATCAGGGTTATTGTCTCATGAGCGGATACATATTTGAATGTATTTA
GAAAAATAAACAAATAGGGGTTCCGCGCACATTTCCCCGAAAAGTGCCACCTGACGTCTAAGAAACCATT
ATTATCATGACATTAACCTATAAAAATAGGCGTATCACGAGGCCCTTTCGTCTCGCGCGTTTCGGTGATG
ACGGTGAAAACCTCTGACACATGCAGCTCCCGGAGACGGTCACAGCTTGTCTGTAAGCGGATGCCGGGAG
CAGACAAGCCCGTCAGGGCGCGTCAGCGGGTGTTGGCGGGTGTCGGGGCTGGCTTAACTATGCGGCATCA
GAGCAGATTGTACTGAGAGTGCACCATATGGACATATTGTCGTTAGAACGCGGCTACAATTAATACATAA
CCTTATGTATCATACACATACGATTTAGGTGACAC
